>Addgene plasmid #41350 | TAL3176 | depositor partial sequence | sequence record 54989 | TAL3176 sequence 2430 bps
TCTAGAGCTAGCACCATGGACTACAAAGACCATGACGGTGATTATAAAGATCATGACATCGATTACAAGG
ATGACGATGACAAGATGGCCCCCAAGAAGAAGAGGAAGGTGGGCATTCACCGCGGGGTACCTATGGTGGA
CTTGAGGACACTCGGTTATTCGCAACAGCAACAGGAGAAAATCAAGCCTAAGGTCAGGAGCACCGTCGCG
CAACACCACGAGGCGCTTGTGGGGCATGGCTTCACTCATGCGCATATTGTCGCGCTTTCACAGCACCCTG
CGGCGCTTGGGACGGTGGCTGTCAAATACCAAGATATGATTGCGGCCCTGCCCGAAGCCACGCACGAGGC
AATTGTAGGGGTCGGTAAACAGTGGTCGGGAGCGCGAGCACTTGAGGCGCTGCTGACTGTGGCGGGTGAG
CTTAGGGGGCCTCCGCTCCAGCTCGACACCGGGCAGCTGCTGAAGATCGCGAAGAGAGGGGGAGTAACAG
CGGTAGAGGCAGTGCACGCCTGGCGCAATGCGCTCACCGGGGCCCCCTTGAACCTGACCCCAGACCAGGT
AGTCGCAATCGCGTCAAACGGAGGGGGAAAGCAAGCCCTGGAAACCGTGCAAAGGTTGTTGCCGGTCCTT
TGTCAAGACCACGGCCTTACACCGGAGCAAGTCGTGGCCATTGCAAATAATAACGGTGGCAAACAGGCTC
TTGAGACGGTTCAGAGACTTCTCCCAGTTCTCTGTCAAGCCCACGGGCTGACTCCCGATCAAGTTGTAGC
GATTGCGTCCAACGGTGGAGGGAAACAAGCATTGGAGACTGTCCAACGGCTCCTTCCCGTGTTGTGTCAA
GCCCACGGTTTGACGCCTGCACAAGTGGTCGCCATCGCCAACAACAACGGCGGTAAGCAGGCGCTGGAAA
CAGTACAGCGCCTGCTGCCTGTACTGTGCCAGGATCATGGACTGACCCCAGACCAGGTAGTCGCAATCGC
GTCAAACGGAGGGGGAAAGCAAGCCCTGGAAACCGTGCAAAGGTTGTTGCCGGTCCTTTGTCAAGACCAC
GGCCTTACACCGGAGCAAGTCGTGGCCATTGCAAATAATAACGGTGGCAAACAGGCTCTTGAGACGGTTC
AGAGACTTCTCCCAGTTCTCTGTCAAGCCCACGGGCTGACTCCCGATCAAGTTGTAGCGATTGCGTCCAA
CGGTGGAGGGAAACAAGCATTGGAGACTGTCCAACGGCTCCTTCCCGTGTTGTGTCAAGCCCACGGTTTG
ACGCCTGCACAAGTGGTCGCCATCGCCAACAACAACGGCGGTAAGCAGGCGCTGGAAACAGTACAGCGCC
TGCTGCCTGTACTGTGCCAGGATCATGGACTGACCCCAGACCAGGTAGTCGCAATCGCGTCAAACGGAGG
GGGAAAGCAAGCCCTGGAAACCGTGCAAAGGTTGTTGCCGGTCCTTTGTCAAGACCACGGCCTTACACCG
GAGCAAGTCGTGGCCATTGCAAATAATAACGGTGGCAAACAGGCTCTTGAGACGGTTCAGAGACTTCTCC
CAGTTCTCTGTCAAGCCCACGGGCTGACTCCCGATCAAGTTGTAGCGATTGCGTCCAACGGTGGAGGGAA
ACAAGCATTGGAGACTGTCCAACGGCTCCTTCCCGTGTTGTGTCAAGCCCACGGTTTGACGCCTGCACAA
GTGGTCGCCATCGCCAACAACAACGGCGGTAAGCAGGCGCTGGAAACAGTACAGCGCCTGCTGCCTGTAC
TGTGCCAGGATCATGGACTGACCCCAGACCAGGTAGTCGCAATCGCGTCAAACGGAGGGGGAAAGCAAGC
CCTGGAAACCGTGCAAAGGTTGTTGCCGGTCCTTTGTCAAGACCACGGCCTTACACCGGAGCAAGTCGTG
GCCATTGCAAATAATAACGGTGGCAAACAGGCTCTTGAGACGGTTCAGAGACTTCTCCCAGTTCTCTGTC
AAGCCCACGGGCTGACTCCCGATCAAGTTGTAGCGATTGCGTCCAACGGTGGAGGGAAACAAGCATTGGA
GACTGTCCAACGGCTCCTTCCCGTGTTGTGTCAAGCCCACGGTTTGACGCCTGCACAAGTGGTCGCCATC
GCCAACAACAACGGCGGTAAGCAGGCGCTGGAAACAGTACAGCGCCTGCTGCCTGTACTGTGCCAGGATC
ATGGACTGACACCCGAACAGGTGGTCGCCATTGCTTCTAATGGGGGAGGACGGCCAGCCTTGGAGTCCAT
CGTAGCCCAATTGTCCAGGCCCGATCCCGCGTTGGCTGCGTTAACGAATGACCATCTGGTGGCGTTGGCA
TGTCTTGGTGGACGACCCGCGCTCGATGCAGTCAAAAAGGGTCTGCCTCATGCTCCCGCATTGATCAAAA
GAACCAACCGGCGGATTCCCGAGAGAACTTCCCATCGAGTCGCGGGATCC
