>Addgene plasmid #41350 | TAL3176 | addgene partial sequence | sequence record 56388 | JDS-TALEN-F 5'-TAGGGGTCGGTAAACAGTGG-3'
GCGCTGCTGACTGTGGCGGGTGAGCTTAGGGGGCCTCCGCTCCAGCTCGACACCGGGCAGCTGCTGAAGA
TCGCGAAGAGAGGGGGAGTAACAGCGGTAGAGGCAGTGCACGCCTGGCGCAATGCGCTCACCGGGGCCCC
CTTGAACCTGACCCCAGACCAGGTAGTCGCAATCGCGTCAAACGGAGGGGGAAAGCAAGCCCTGGAAACC
GTGCAAAGGTTGTTGCCGGTCCTTTGTCAAGACCACGGCCTTACACCGGAGCAAGTCGTGGCCATTGCAA
ATAATAACGGTGGCAAACAGGCTCTTGAGACGGTTCAGAGACTTCTCCCAGTTCTCTGTCAAGCCCACGG
GCTGACTCCCGATCAAGTTGTAGCGATTGCGTCCAACGGTGGAGGGAAACAAGCATTGGAGACTGTCCAA
CGGCTCCTTCCCGTGTTGTGTCAAGCCCACGGTTTGACGCCTGCACAAGTGGTCGCCATCGCCAACAACA
ACGGCGGTAAGCAGGCGCTGGAAACAGTACAGCGCCTGCTGCCTGTACTGTGCCAGGATCATGGACTGAC
CCCAGACCAGGTAGTCGCAATCGCGTCAAACGGAGGGGGAAAGCAAGCCCTGGAAACCGTGCAAAGGTTG
TTGCCGGTCCTTTGTCAAGACCACGGCCTTACACCGGAGCAAGTCGTGGCCATTGCAAATAATAACGGTG
GCAAACAGGCTCTTGAGACGGTTCAGAGACTTCTCCCAGTTCTCTGTCAAGCCCACGGGCTGACTCCCGA
TCAAGTTGTAGCGATTGCGTCCAACGGTGGAGGGAAACAAGCATTGGAGACTGTCCAACGGCTCCTTCCC
GTGTTGTGTCAAGCCCACGGTTTGACGCCTGCACAAGTGGTCGCCATCGCCAACAACAACGGCGGTA
