[The description below was written by a language model from this plasmid's Addgene catalogue record.]
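Description:
TAL3176 is a TALEN expression plasmid built on the JDS78 backbone (about 6.4 kb without insert), encoding the "left" half of a nuclease pair directed against the zebrafish gene slc16a10 (solute carrier family 16, member 10). It is classed as a mammalian expression vector that also carries a T7 promoter. It is maintained in E. coli as a high-copy plasmid under ampicillin selection. The record does not include a feature table, so details such as the origin of replication are not explicitly documented, although the BGH reverse sequencing primer suggests a BGH polyadenylation region downstream of the coding sequence.

The insert of roughly 1.6 kb is an engineered array of TAL effector repeats designed to recognise a specific DNA site in the slc16a10 locus. It was cloned by restriction enzyme methods into the backbone in a way that destroyed both cloning junctions. The backbone supplies the flanking coding elements: an N-terminal 3X FLAG tag for detection and a C-terminal wild-type FokI nuclease domain. Because FokI cleaves only as a dimer, this left monomer has to be used with a matching right-hand TALEN that binds the opposite strand nearby. The resulting double-strand break is repaired by error-prone end joining, which can produce disruptive indels.

The CMV promoter drives expression in transfected cells. The T7 promoter allows in vitro transcription of TALEN mRNA, the usual route for delivery into zebrafish embryos. The plasmid belongs to a set of zebrafish community TALEN reagents associated with work on targeted gene disruption in somatic zebrafish cells. The depositor advises checking the plasmid by diagnostic digest before use.
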