Addgene plasmid #41350: TAL3176
Depositing lab: Keith Joung. Depositing organization: Massachusetts General Hospital. Publication: Targeted gene disruption in somatic zebrafish cells using engineered TALENs. Sander JD, Cade L, Khayter C, Reyon D, Peterson RT, Joung JK, Yeh JR. Nat Biotechnol. 2011 Aug 5;29(8):697-8. doi: 10.1038/nbt.1934. PubMed 21822241.
Backbone
  Vector backbone: JDS78
  Backbone manufacturer: Addgene plasmid #32290
  Backbone size w/o insert (bp): 6447
  Vector type: Mammalian Expression ; T7
Growth in bacteria
  Bacterial resistance: Ampicillin, 100 μg/mL
  Growth temperature: 37°C
  Growth strain: XL1 Blue
  Copy number: High Copy
Gene/Insert
  Gene/Insert name: ZebrafishCommunity-solute-carrier-family-16-Left (alt names: solute carrier family 16. member 10; slc16a10)
  Species: D. rerio (zebrafish)
  Insert size (bp): 1640
  Entrez Gene: slc16a10 (a.k.a. CH211-241J12.1, si:ch211-241j12.1, zgc:158478)
  Promoter: CMV
  Tag / fusion protein: 3X Flag (N terminal on backbone); WT FOKI (C terminal on backbone)
  Cloning method: Restriction Enzyme; 5′ cloning site N/A (destroyed during cloning); 3′ cloning site N/A (destroyed during cloning)
  Sequencing primers: 5′ CMV-F; 3′ BGH-rev
Terms and licenses: Academic/Nonprofit Terms; Industry Terms: Not Available to Industry
Depositor comments: Target binding site: TTGTGTGTGTGTGTGTGT It is strongly recommended that users perform a diagnostic digest to verify this plasmid prior to use. For example, a double digest of the plasmid with BamHI and KpnI should result in two bands at 2.3kb and 5.8kb.
How to cite: TAL3176 was a gift from Keith Joung (Addgene plasmid # 41350 ; http://n2t.net/addgene:41350 ; RRID:Addgene_41350)
